Addgene plasmid #92407: pEHIShqprtR102Q
Purpose: hQPRTase harboring R102Q mutation
Depositing lab: Huanting Liu & James Naismith. Depositing organization: University of St. Andrews. Publication: Structural and kinetic characterization of quinolinate phosphoribosyltransferase (hQPRTase) from homo sapiens. Liu H, Woznica K, Catton G, Crawford A, Botting N, Naismith JH. J Mol Biol. 2007 Oct 26;373(3):755-63. Epub 2007 Aug 24. 10.1016/j.jmb.2007.08.043 PubMed 17868694.
Backbone
  Vector backbone: pEHISTEV
  Backbone manufacturer: Liu, H & Naismith, JH, University of St Andrews
  Backbone size w/o insert (bp): 5364
  Total vector size (bp): 6247
  Modifications to backbone: none
  Vector type: Bacterial Expression
Growth in bacteria
  Bacterial resistance: Kanamycin, 50 μg/mL
  Growth temperature: 37°C
  Growth strain: DH5alpha
  Growth instructions: Protein expression in (DE3) strains
  Copy number: Low Copy
Gene/Insert
  Gene/Insert name: hQPRTase (alt name: hQPRT)
  Species: H. sapiens (human)
  Insert size (bp): 894
  Mutation: R102Q
  Entrez Gene: QPRT (a.k.a. HEL-S-90n, QPRTase)
  Promoter: T7
  Tag / fusion protein: TEV protease cleavable 6xHis (N terminal on backbone)
  Cloning method: Restriction Enzyme; 5′ cloning site NcoI/BspHI (destroyed during cloning); 3′ cloning site BamHI (not destroyed)
  Sequencing primers: 5′ T7 promoter; 3′ T7 terminator
Resource information
  A portion of this plasmid was derived from a plasmid made by: original
Terms and licenses: Academic/Nonprofit Terms; Industry Terms: Not Available to Industry
Depositor comments: Addgene's sequencing results found an A39T mutation in HQPRT. This mutation is not known to affect enzyme function.
How to cite: pEHIShqprtR102Q was a gift from Huanting Liu & James Naismith (Addgene plasmid # 92407 ; http://n2t.net/addgene:92407 ; RRID:Addgene_92407)
