[The description below was written by a language model from this plasmid's Addgene catalogue record and pLannotate feature annotations shown in this document.]
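Description:
pEHIShqprtR102Q is a bacterial expression plasmid built on the pEHISTEV backbone, a pET-style vector, and it encodes human quinolinate phosphoribosyltransferase (hQPRTase, gene QPRT) carrying an R102Q substitution. The plasmid is selected with kanamycin through an aminoglycoside phosphotransferase (KanR) gene. It replicates from a ColE1/pBR322-type origin accompanied by rop and the bom region, which is consistent with its catalogued low copy number. An f1 origin is also present, and the short tetracycline-resistance fragments in the annotation are non-functional remnants of the pBR322 lineage.

The QPRT coding sequence of roughly 0.9 kb sits downstream of a T7 promoter with an adjacent lac operator and the T7 gene 10 ribosome binding site, and is followed by a T7 terminator. A plasmid-borne lacI gene supplies repressor, so transcription stays low until it is induced with IPTG in a host that provides T7 RNA polymerase; the record specifies DE3 strains for expression. The backbone adds an N-terminal 6xHis tag followed by a TEV protease recognition site, which allows affinity purification of the protein and later removal of the tag. The additional His-tag and T7 gene 10-derived fragments annotated downstream of the insert are probably vector sequence left after the BamHI cloning site, though the record does not say whether they are translated.

The construct comes from a structural and kinetic study of human QPRTase, where it would serve to produce the R102Q mutant enzyme for comparison with wild type. The record does not state the specific role of the R102 residue. Repository sequencing also found an A39T change in the insert, which the depositor comments describe as not known to affect enzyme function.
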