Features (pLannotate 1.2.2; 21 found; start..end, strand, type, name):
     26..73      -  terminator     T7 terminator: transcription terminator for bacteriophage T7 RNA polymerase
     81..130     -  CDS            SET1 (fragment): solubility-enhancement tag derived from T7 phage gene 10B
    140..157     -  CDS            9xHis (fragment): 9xHis affinity tag
    206..1096    -  CDS            QPRT: NADC_HUMAN - Experimental evidence at protein level: Swiss-Prot protein existence level 1. Involved in the catabolism of quinolinic acid (QA). From Homo sapiens (Human).
   1100..1120    -  CDS            TEV site: tobacco etch virus (TEV) protease recognition and cleavage site
   1142..1161    -  CDS            8xHis (fragment): 8xHis affinity tag
   1179..1201    -  RBS            RBS: efficient ribosome binding site from bacteriophage T7 gene 10 (Olins and Rangwala, 1989)
   1216..1240    -  protein_bind   lac operator: The lac repressor binds to the lac operator to inhibit transcription in E. coli. This inhibition can be relieved by adding lactose or isopropyl-β-D-thiogalactopyranoside (IPTG). lac repressor encoded by lacI
   1241..1259    -  promoter       T7 promoter: promoter for bacteriophage T7 RNA polymerase
   1285..1564    +  CDS            TcR (fragment): tetracycline efflux protein; tet; confers resistance to tetracycline
   1572..1649    +  promoter       lacI promoter: lacI
   1650..2732    +  CDS            lacI: lac repressor; lacI; The lac repressor binds to the lac operator to inhibit transcription in E. coli. This inhibition can be relieved by adding lactose or isopropyl-β-D-thiogalactopyranoside (IPTG).
   2745..2766    +  protein_bind   CAP binding site: CAP binding activates transcription in the presence of cAMP. E. coli catabolite activator protein
   2781..3072    +  CDS            TcR (fragment): tetracycline efflux protein; tet; confers resistance to tetracycline
   3144..3524    -  CDS            YPB1_ECOLX: Protein predicted: Swiss-Prot protein existence level 4. From Escherichia coli.
   3541..3732    +  CDS            rop: Rop protein, which maintains plasmids at low copy number; rop
   3834..3973    +  misc_feature   bom: basis of mobility region from pBR322
   4159..4747    -  rep_origin     ori: high-copy-number ColE1/pMB1/pBR322/pUC origin of replication
   4869..5684    +  CDS            KanR: aminoglycoside phosphotransferase; aph(3')-Ia; confers resistance to kanamycin in bacteria or G418 (Geneticin®) in eukaryotes
   5693..5750    -  promoter       AmpR promoter (fragment): bla
   5803..6231    -  rep_origin     f1 ori (sequence partly withheld): f1 bacteriophage origin of replication; arrow indicates direction of (+) strand synthesis
>Addgene plasmid #92407 | pEHIShqprtR102Q | addgene full sequence | sequence record 189332 | Addgene NGS Result
ATCCGGATATAGTTCCTCCTTTCAGCAAAAAACCCCTCAAGACCCGTTTAGAGGCCCCAAGGGGTTATGC
TAGTTATTGCTCAGCGGTGGCAGCAGCCAACTCAGCTTCCTTTCGGGCTTTGTTAGCAGCCGGATCTCAG
TGGTGGTGGTGGTGGTGCTCGAGTGCGGCCGCAAGCTTGTCGACGGAGCTCGAATTCGGATCCTAGTGGA
TTTTGGGCACTGGAGCCACCTCTTTGGCAAACAGCTTGAGGGAGAAATCAAGGGCTGGGGCCGCCTGGGT
CAGCATCCCCATGGAGATGACGTCTATGTGCGGCCCGCAGAACTGGGGGAGGTTGTCCAGGGTGATGCCC
CCACTGGCTTCCACAGCCACACTCGGGAACTGGGCCTTCAGCACGGTGGCCGTGGGGTGCAGCTCCTCTG
GCTTGAAGTTGTCCAGCAGGACAAGGTCGGCACCAGCCTCAGCTGCCTGCACGGCCTCCTGCAGGCTGCT
GCATTCCACTTCCACCTTCAGAGCGAAGTCAGCCGCCTGTCTGGCCGCCCGCACCGCCTTCTCCACGCCA
CCGGCGGCCACCACATGGTTATCCTTCACCATCACCAGCCCTCCCAGGTCGTAGCGGTGCGAGGCGGCCC
CGCCCACCAGGAGCCCATACTTCTCCACCAGCCGGAAGCCTGGCGTGGTCTTCCTCGTGCCTGCCACGTG
CCCAGTCCAGCCGGCCCCCCTGGCGGCCTCCACTGCAGCGGCGGCAGCACTGGCAATGCCACTGCAGCGG
GCCAGCGTGTTGAGGGCCACCTGTTCCCCCAGCAGCAGGCAGTGGGCAGGGCCCCGGACCTCGGCCACTC
TGGCCACCGGCACCAGCTTCGATCCCTCGGGGAGGAACCAGGAGACTTGGCAGTTGAGTTGGGTAAATAT
GGCATCGAAGAAAGGCTGCCCTGCCAGTACCCCAGGGGATTTGGCCCACAGCGCCGCCTGCGAGGGGCCT
GTCCCGCTGACCAAGGCTGCGTAGTTGAGCCCTGGGCAGTCCTCTCGGAGCCAGCTGTCCACCAGGGCTG
CCAGGGTGACGGGCGGCAGCAGCAGCGCCAGGCCTTCAGCGTTCATGGCGCCCTGAAAATACAGGTTTTC
GGTCGTTGGGATATCGTAATCGTGATGGTGATGGTGATGGTAGTACGACATATGTATATCTCCTTCTTAA
AGTTAAACAAAATTATTTCTAGAGGGGAATTGTTATCCGCTCACAATTCCCCTATAGTGAGTCGTATTAA
TTTCGCGGGATCGAGATCGATCTCGATCCTCTACGCCGGACGCATCGTGGCCGGCATCACCGGCGCCACA
GGTGCGGTTGCTGGCGCCTATATCGCCGACATCACCGATGGGGAAGATCGGGCTCGCCACTTCGGGCTCA
TGAGCGCTTGTTTCGGCGTGGGTATGGTGGCAGGCCCCGTGGCCGGGGGACTGTTGGGCGCCATCTCCTT
GCATGCACCATTCCTTGCGGCGGCGGTGCTCAACGGCCTCAACCTACTACTGGGCTGCTTCCTAATGCAG
GAGTCGCATAAGGGAGAGCGTCGAGATCCCGGACACCATCGAATGGCGCAAAACCTTTCGCGGTATGGCA
TGATAGCGCCCGGAAGAGAGTCAATTCAGGGTGGTGAATGTGAAACCAGTAACGTTATACGATGTCGCAG
AGTATGCCGGTGTCTCTTATCAGACCGTTTCCCGCGTGGTGAACCAGGCCAGCCACGTTTCTGCGAAAAC
GCGGGAAAAAGTGGAAGCGGCGATGGCGGAGCTGAATTACATTCCCAACCGCGTGGCACAACAACTGGCG
GGCAAACAGTCGTTGCTGATTGGCGTTGCCACCTCCAGTCTGGCCCTGCACGCGCCGTCGCAAATTGTCG
CGGCGATTAAATCTCGCGCCGATCAACTGGGTGCCAGCGTGGTGGTGTCGATGGTAGAACGAAGCGGCGT
CGAAGCCTGTAAAGCGGCGGTGCACAATCTTCTCGCGCAACGCGTCAGTGGGCTGATCATTAACTATCCG
CTGGATGACCAGGATGCCATTGCTGTGGAAGCTGCCTGCACTAATGTTCCGGCGTTATTTCTTGATGTCT
CTGACCAGACACCCATCAACAGTATTATTTTCTCCCATGAAGACGGTACGCGACTGGGCGTGGAGCATCT
GGTCGCATTGGGTCACCAGCAAATCGCGCTGTTAGCGGGCCCATTAAGTTCTGTCTCGGCGCGTCTGCGT
CTGGCTGGCTGGCATAAATATCTCACTCGCAATCAAATTCAGCCGATAGCGGAACGGGAAGGCGACTGGA
GTGCCATGTCCGGTTTTCAACAAACCATGCAAATGCTGAATGAGGGCATCGTTCCCACTGCGATGCTGGT
TGCCAACGATCAGATGGCGCTGGGCGCAATGCGCGCCATTACCGAGTCCGGGCTGCGCGTTGGTGCGGAC
ATCTCGGTAGTGGGATACGACGATACCGAAGACAGCTCATGTTATATCCCGCCGTTAACCACCATCAAAC
AGGATTTTCGCCTGCTGGGGCAAACCAGCGTGGACCGCTTGCTGCAACTCTCTCAGGGCCAGGCGGTGAA
GGGCAATCAGCTGTTGCCCGTCTCACTGGTGAAAAGAAAAACCACCCTGGCGCCCAATACGCAAACCGCC
TCTCCCCGCGCGTTGGCCGATTCATTAATGCAGCTGGCACGACAGGTTTCCCGACTGGAAAGCGGGCAGT
GAGCGCAACGCAATTAATGTAAGTTAGCTCACTCATTAGGCACCGGGATCTCGACCGATGCCCTTGAGAG
CCTTCAACCCAGTCAGCTCCTTCCGGTGGGCGCGGGGCATGACTATCGTCGCCGCACTTATGACTGTCTT
CTTTATCATGCAACTCGTAGGACAGGTGCCGGCAGCGCTCTGGGTCATTTTCGGCGAGGACCGCTTTCGC
TGGAGCGCGACGATGATCGGCCTGTCGCTTGCGGTATTCGGAATCTTGCACGCCCTCGCTCAAGCCTTCG
TCACTGGTCCCGCCACCAAACGTTTCGGCGAGAAGCAGGCCATTATCGCCGGCATGGCGGCCCCACGGGT
GCGCATGATCGTGCTCCTGTCGTTGAGGACCCGGCTAGGCTGGCGGGGTTGCCTTACTGGTTAGCAGAAT
GAATCACCGATACGCGAGCGAACGTGAAGCGACTGCTGCTGCAAAACGTCTGCGACCTGAGCAACAACAT
GAATGGTCTTCGGTTTCCGTGTTTCGTAAAGTCTGGAAACGCGGAAGTCAGCGCCCTGCACCATTATGTT
CCGGATCTGCATCGCAGGATGCTGCTGGCTACCCTGTGGAACACCTACATCTGTATTAACGAAGCGCTGG
CATTGACCCTGAGTGATTTTTCTCTGGTCCCGCCGCATCCATACCGCCAGTTGTTTACCCTCACAACGTT
CCAGTAACCGGGCATGTTCATCATCAGTAACCCGTATCGTGAGCATCCTCTCTCGTTTCATCGGTATCAT
TACCCCCATGAACAGAAATCCCCCTTACACGGAGGCATCAGTGACCAAACAGGAAAAAACCGCCCTTAAC
ATGGCCCGCTTTATCAGAAGCCAGACATTAACGCTTCTGGAGAAACTCAACGAGCTGGACGCGGATGAAC
AGGCAGACATCTGTGAATCGCTTCACGACCACGCTGATGAGCTTTACCGCAGCTGCCTCGCGCGTTTCGG
TGATGACGGTGAAAACCTCTGACACATGCAGCTCCCGGAGACGGTCACAGCTTGTCTGTAAGCGGATGCC
GGGAGCAGACAAGCCCGTCAGGGCGCGTCAGCGGGTGTTGGCGGGTGTCGGGGCGCAGCCATGACCCAGT
CACGTAGCGATAGCGGAGTGTATACTGGCTTAACTATGCGGCATCAGAGCAGATTGTACTGAGAGTGCAC
CATTGCGGTGTGAAATACCGCACAGATGCGTAAGGAGAAAATACCGCATCAGGCGCTCTTCCGCTTCCTC
GCTCACTGACTCGCTGCGCTCGGTCGTTCGGCTGCGGCGAGCGGTATCAGCTCACTCAAAGGCGGTAATA
CGGTTATCCACAGAATCAGGGGATAACGCAGGAAAGAACATGTGAGCAAAAGGCCAGCAAAAGGCCAGGA
ACCGTAAAAAGGCCGCGTTGCTGGCGTTTTTCCATAGGCTCCGCCCCCCTGACGAGCATCACAAAAATCG
ACGCTCAAGTCAGAGGTGGCGAAACCCGACAGGACTATAAAGATACCAGGCGTTTCCCCCTGGAAGCTCC
CTCGTGCGCTCTCCTGTTCCGACCCTGCCGCTTACCGGATACCTGTCCGCCTTTCTCCCTTCGGGAAGCG
TGGCGCTTTCTCATAGCTCACGCTGTAGGTATCTCAGTTCGGTGTAGGTCGTTCGCTCCAAGCTGGGCTG
TGTGCACGAACCCCCCGTTCAGCCCGACCGCTGCGCCTTATCCGGTAACTATCGTCTTGAGTCCAACCCG
GTAAGACACGACTTATCGCCACTGGCAGCAGCCACTGGTAACAGGATTAGCAGAGCGAGGTATGTAGGCG
GTGCTACAGAGTTCTTGAAGTGGTGGCCTAACTACGGCTACACTAGAAGGACAGTATTTGGTATCTGCGC
TCTGCTGAAGCCAGTTACCTTCGGAAAAAGAGTTGGTAGCTCTTGATCCGGCAAACAAACCACCGCTGGT
AGCGGTGGTTTTTTTGTTTGCAAGCAGCAGATTACGCGCAGAAAAAAAGGATCTCAAGAAGATCCTTTGA
TCTTTTCTACGGGGTCTGACGCTCAGTGGAACGAAAACTCACGTTAAGGGATTTTGGTCATGAACAATAA
AACTGTCTGCTTACATAAACAGTAATACAAGGGGTGTTATGAGCCATATTCAACGGGAAACGTCTTGCTC
TAGGCCGCGATTAAATTCCAACATGGATGCTGATTTATATGGGTATAAATGGGCTCGCGATAATGTCGGG
CAATCAGGTGCGACAATCTATCGATTGTATGGGAAGCCCGATGCGCCAGAGTTGTTTCTGAAACATGGCA
AAGGTAGCGTTGCCAATGATGTTACAGATGAGATGGTCAGACTAAACTGGCTGACGGAATTTATGCCTCT
TCCGACCATCAAGCATTTTATCCGTACTCCTGATGATGCATGGTTACTCACCACTGCGATCCCCGGGAAA
ACAGCATTCCAGGTATTAGAAGAATATCCTGATTCAGGTGAAAATATTGTTGATGCGCTGGCAGTGTTCC
TGCGCCGGTTGCATTCGATTCCTGTTTGTAATTGTCCTTTTAACAGCGATCGCGTATTTCGTCTCGCTCA
GGCGCAATCACGAATGAATAACGGTTTGGTTGATGCGAGTGATTTTGATGACGAGCGTAATGGCTGGCCT
GTTGAACAAGTCTGGAAAGAAATGCATAAACTTTTGCCATTCTCACCGGATTCAGTCGTCACTCATGGTG
ATTTCTCACTTGATAACCTTATTTTTGACGAGGGGAAATTAATAGGTTGTATTGATGTTGGACGAGTCGG
AATCGCAGACCGATACCAGGATCTTGCCATCCTATGGAACTGCCTCGGTGAGTTTTCTCCTTCATTACAG
AAACGGCTTTTTCAAAAATATGGTATTGATAATCCTGATATGAATAAATTGCAGTTTCATTTGATGCTCG
ATGAGTTTTTCTAAGAATTAATTCATGAGCGGATACATATTTGAATGTATTTAGAAAAATAAACAAATAG
GGGTTCCGCGCACATTTCCCCGAAAAGTGCCACCTAAATTGTAAGCGTTAATATTTTGTTAAAATTCGCG
TTAAATTTTTGTTAAATCAGCTCATTTTTTAACCAATAGGCCGAAATCGGCAAAATCCCTTATAAATCAA
AAGAATAGACCGAGATAGGGT
[37 nt withheld, positions 5902-5938]
AAAGAACGTGGACTCCAACGTCAAAGG
[49 nt withheld, positions 5966-6014]
T
[91 nt withheld, positions 6016-6106]
G
[124 nt withheld, positions 6108-6231]
CCCATTCGCCA
